>Addgene plasmid #232340 | pcDNA3.1-IARS2-tb | addgene full sequence | sequence record 474527 | Addgene NGS Result
GACGGATCGGGAGATCTCCCGATCCCCTATGGTGCACTCTCAGTACAATCTGCTCTGATGCCGCATAGTT
AAGCCAGTATCTGCTCCCTGCTTGTGTGTTGGAGGTCGCTGAGTAGTGCGCGAGCAAAATTTAAGCTACA
ACAAGGCAAGGCTTGACCGACAATTGCATGAAGAATCTGCTTAGGGTTAGGCGTTTTGCGCTGCTTCGCG
ATGTACGGGCCAGATATACGCGTTGACATTGATTATTGACTAGTTATTAATAGTAATCAATTACGGGGTC
ATTAGTTCATAGCCCATATATGGAGTTCCGCGTTACATAACTTACGGTAAATGGCCCGCCTGGCTGACCG
CCCAACGACCCCCGCCCATTGACGTCAATAATGACGTATGTTCCCATAGTAACGCCAATAGGGACTTTCC
ATTGACGTCAATGGGTGGAGTATTTACGGTAAACTGCCCACTTGGCAGTACATCAAGTGTATCATATGCC
AAGTACGCCCCCTATTGACGTCAATGACGGTAAATGGCCCGCCTGGCATTATGCCCAGTACATGACCTTA
TGGGACTTTCCTACTTGGCAGTACATCTACGTATTAGTCATCGCTATTACCATGGTGATGCGGTTTTGGC
AGTACATCAATGGGCGTGGATAGCGGTTTGACTCACGGGGATTTCCAAGTCTCCACCCCATTGACGTCAA
TGGGAGTTTGTTTTGGCACCAAAATCAACGGGACTTTCCAAAATGTCGTAACAACTCCGCCCCATTGACG
CAAATGGGCGGTAGGCGTGTACGGTGGGAGGTCTATATAAGCAGAGCTCTCTGGCTAACTAGAGAACCCA
CTGCTTACTGGCTTATCGAAATTAATACGACTCACTATAGGGAGACCCAAGCTGGCTAGCGTTTAAACGG
GCCCTCTAGACTCGACCGGACCATGCGTTGGGGGCTGCGCCCTCGCGGGCCGGGCGCGGCCGCCCTGGCC
ACTGCCCGAAGTTTGTGGGGGACGCCCCGCCTTCCCTGCAGCCCGGGATGGCAAGGGGCGACGAAGAGGC
TTCTGGTGCGGTCGGTCTCCGGGGCCAGTAACCACCAGCCGAACTCGAATAGTGGCAGATACCGGGACAC
GGTGCTGCTGCCGCAGACGAGCTTCCCCATGAAGCTGCTGGGCCGCCAGCAGCCGGACACGGAGCTGGAG
ATCCAGCAGAAATGTGGATTTTCAGAACTTTATTCATGGCAAAGAGAAAGAAAAGTAAAGACAGAATTTT
GCCTTCATGATGGACCTCCTTATGCAAACGGTGACCCTCATGTTGGACATGCTTTAAATAAGATTTTGAA
AGACATAGCCAATCGATTCCATATGATGAATGGCTCCAAAATACATTTTGTGCCCGGCTGGGATTGTCAT
GGGTTGCCCATTGAAATAAAAGTATTATCAGAACTTGGTAGAGAAGCTCAGAATCTTTCAGCTATGGAAA
TTAGAAAGAAAGCTAGATCATTTGCTAAAGCAGCCATTGAGAAACAGAAATCAGCATTTATTCGTTGGGG
AATAATGGCAGATTGGAATAATTGCTACTATACATTTGATGGGAAGTATGAAGCCAAACAGTTGAGAACT
TTTTACCAAATGTATGATAAGGGCTTGGTTTATCGATCTTACAAACCTGTGTTTTGGTCTCCGTCATCTA
GGACTGCATTGGCTGAAGCAGAACTTGAATATAATCCTGAGCATGTCAGTCGTTCAATATATGTAAAATT
TCCTCTCTTAAAGCCTTCTCCAAAATTGGCATCTCTTATAGATGGTTCATCTCCTGTTAGTATTTTGGTC
TGGACCACACAACCTTGGACGATTCCAGCCAATGAAGCTGTTTGCTATATGCCTGAATCAAAGTATGCTG
TTGTGAAATGTTCTAAGTCTGGAGACCTCTACGTACTGGCGGCAGATAAAGTAGCATCTGTTGCTTCTAC
TTTGGAAACAACATTTGAGACTATTTCAACACTTTCAGGTGTAGATTTGGAAAATGGTACTTGCAGCCAC
CCTCTGATTCCTGATAAAGCCTCTCCTCTTTTACCTGCAAATCATGTGACCATGGCAAAAGGAACGGGAT
TGGTTCACACAGCCCCAGCTCATGGTATGGAAGACTACGGTGTAGCGTCTCAGCACAACCTGCCCATGGA
TTGTCTAGTGGACGAAGATGGAGTTTTCACAGATGTTGCAGGTCCTGAACTTCAAAACAAGGCTGTCCTT
GAAGAGGGAACTGATGTGGTTATAAAGATGCTTCAGACTGCAAAGAATTTGTTGAAAGAGGAGAAATTGG
TGCATAGCTATCCGTATGACTGGAGGACCAAGAAACCTGTGGTTATTCGTGCCAGCAAGCAGTGGTTTAT
AAACATCACGGATATTAAGACTGCAGCCAAGGAATTGTTAAAAAAGGTGAAATTTATTCCTGGATCAGCA
CTGAATGGCATGGTTGAAATGATGGACAGGCGGCCATATTGGTGTATATCAAGGCAAAGAGTTTGGGGTG
TTCCAATTCCTGTGTTTCATCATAAGACCAAGGATGAATACTTGATCAACAGCCAAACCACTGAGCATAT
TGTTAAACTAGTGGAACAACACGGCAGTGATATCTGGTGGACTCTTCCCCCTGAACAACTTCTTCCAAAA
GAAGTCTTATCTGAGGTTGGTGGCCCTGATGCCTTGGAATATGTGCCAGGTCAGGATATTTTGGACATCT
GGTTTGATAGCGGAACTTCATGGTCTTATGTTCTTCCAGGTCCTGACCAAAGAGCAGATTTGTACTTGGA
AGGAAAAGACCAGCTCGGGGGTTGGTTTCAGTCATCCTTATTAACAAGTGTGGCAGCAAGGAAGAGAGCA
CCTTATAAGACAGTGATTGTTCATGGATTTACCCTTGGAGAAAAGGGAGAAAAGATGTCCAAGTCTCTTG
GGAATGTCATTCATCCTGATGTTGTCGTTAATGGAGGACAAGATCAAAGCAAAGAGCCTCCGTATGGTGC
TGATGTCCTTCGCTGGTGGGTAGCTGATTCCAATGTCTTCACCGAAGTTGCAATTGGCCCATCCGTGCTC
AATGCTGCCAGAGATGATATTAGCAAGCTTAGGAATACACTTCGCTTTCTTTTGGGAAATGTGGCTGATT
TCAACCCAGAAACAGATTCCATCCCTGTAAACGATATGTATGTCATAGACCAGTACATGCTACACTTACT
GCAGGATTTGGCAAACAAGATTACCGAATTATACAAACAATATGATTTTGGAAAAGTTGTTCGGCTGTTA
CGGACGTTTTATACCAGAGAGCTCTCTAACTTTTATTTCAGTATAATCAAAGATAGGCTCTATTGTGAAA
AGGAAAATGACCCCAAACGACGCTCTTGTCAGACTGCATTAGTTGAAATTTTGGATGTAATAGTTCGTTC
TTTTGCTCCCATTCTTCCTCACCTGGCTGAAGAGGTGTTCCAGCACATACCTTATATTAAAGAGCCCAAG
AGTGTTTTCCGTACTGGGTGGATTAGTACTAGTTCTATCTGGAAAAAGCCCGGGTTGGAAGAAGCTGTGG
AGAGTGCGTGTGCAATGCGAGACTCATTTCTTGGAAGCATCCCTGGCAAAAATGCAGCTGAGTACAAGGT
TATCACTGTGATAGAACCTGGACTGCTTTTTGAGATAATAGAGATGCTGCAGTCTGAAGAGACTTCCAGC
ACCTCTCAGTTGAATGAATTAATGATGGCTTCTGAGTCAACTTTACTGGCTCAGGAACCACGAGAGATGA
CTGCAGATGTAATCGAGCTTAAAGGGAAATTCCTCATCAACTTAGAAGGTGGTGATATTCGTGAAGAGTC
TTCCTATAAAGTAATTGTCATGCCGACTACGAAAGAAAAATGCCCCCGTTGTTGGAAGTATACAGCGGAG
TCTTCAGATACACTGTGTCCTCGATGTGCAGAAGTTGTCAGTGGAAAATAGGAATTCCACCACACTGGAC
TAGTGGATCCGAGCTCGGTACCAAGCTTAAGTTTAAACCGCTGATCAGCCTCGACTGTGCCTTCTAGTTG
CCAGCCATCTGTTGTTTGCCCCTCCCCCGTGCCTTCCTTGACCCTGGAAGGTGCCACTCCCACTGTCCTT
TCCTAATAAAATGAGGAAATTGCATCGCATTGTCTGAGTAGGTGTCATTCTATTCTGGGGGGTGGGGTGG
GGCAGGACAGCAAGGGGGAGGATTGGGAAGACAATAGCAGGCATGCTGGGGATGCGGTGGGCTCTATGGC
TTCTGAGGCGGAAAGAACCAGCTGGGGCTCTAGGGGGTATCCCC
[124 nt withheld, positions 4315-4438]
C
[91 nt withheld, positions 4440-4530]
A
[49 nt withheld, positions 4532-4580]
CCTTTGACGTTGGAGTCCACGTTCTTT
[37 nt withheld, positions 4608-4644]
ACCCTATCTCGGTCTATTCTTTTGATTTATAAGGGATTTTGCCGATTTCGGCCTATTGGTTAAAAAATGA
GCTGATTTAACAAAAATTTAACGCGAATTAATTCTGTGGAATGTGTGTCAGTTAGGGTGTGGAAAGTCCC
CAGGCTCCCCAGCAGGCAGAAGTATGCAAAGCATGCATCTCAATTAGTCAGCAACCAGGTGTGGAAAGTC
CCCAGGCTCCCCAGCAGGCAGAAGTATGCAAAGCATGCATCTCAATTAGTCAGCAACCATAGTCCCGCCC
CTAACTCCGCCCATCCCGCCCCTAACTCCGCCCAGTTCCGCCCATTCTCCGCCCCATGGCTGACTAATTT
TTTTTATTTATGCAGAGGCCGAGGCCGCCTCTGCCTCTGAGCTATTCCAGAAGTAGTGAGGAGGCTTTTT
TGGAGGCCTAGGCTTTTGCAAAAAGCTCCCGGGAGCTTGTATATCCATTTTCGGATCTGATCAAGAGACA
GGATGAGGATCGTTTCGCATGATTGAACAAGATGGATTGCACGCAGGTTCTCCGGCCGCTTGGGTGGAGA
GGCTATTCGGCTATGACTGGGCACAACAGACAATCGGCTGCTCTGATGCCGCCGTGTTCCGGCTGTCAGC
GCAGGGGCGCCCGGTTCTTTTTGTCAAGACCGACCTGTCCGGTGCCCTGAATGAACTGCAGGACGAGGCA
GCGCGGCTATCGTGGCTGGCCACGACGGGCGTTCCTTGCGCAGCTGTGCTCGACGTTGTCACTGAAGCGG
GAAGGGACTGGCTGCTATTGGGCGAAGTGCCGGGGCAGGATCTCCTGTCATCTCACCTTGCTCCTGCCGA
GAAAGTATCCATCATGGCTGATGCAATGCGGCGGCTGCATACGCTTGATCCGGCTACCTGCCCATTCGAC
CACCAAGCGAAACATCGCATCGAGCGAGCACGTACTCGGATGGAAGCCGGTCTTGTCGATCAGGATGATC
TGGACGAAGAGCATCAGGGGCTCGCGCCAGCCGAACTGTTCGCCAGGCTCAAGGCGCGCATGCCCGACGG
CGAGGATCTCGTCGTGACCCATGGCGATGCCTGCTTGCCGAATATCATGGTGGAAAATGGCCGCTTTTCT
GGATTCATCGACTGTGGCCGGCTGGGTGTGGCGGACCGCTATCAGGACATAGCGTTGGCTACCCGTGATA
TTGCTGAAGAGCTTGGCGGCGAATGGGCTGACCGCTTCCTCGTGCTTTACGGTATCGCCGCTCCCGATTC
GCAGCGCATCGCCTTCTATCGCCTTCTTGACGAGTTCTTCTGAGCGGGACTCTGGGGTTCGAAATGACCG
ACCAAGCGACGCCCAACCTGCCATCACGAGATTTCGATTCCACCGCCGCCTTCTATGAAAGGTTGGGCTT
CGGAATCGTTTTCCGGGACGCCGGCTGGATGATCCTCCAGCGCGGGGATCTCATGCTGGAGTTCTTCGCC
CACCCCAACTTGTTTATTGCAGCTTATAATGGTTACAAATAAAGCAATAGCATCACAAATTTCACAAATA
AAGCATTTTTTTCACTGCATTCTAGTTGTGGTTTGTCCAAACTCATCAATGTATCTTATCATGTCTGTAT
ACCGTCGACCTCTAGCTAGAGCTTGGCGTAATCATGGTCATAGCTGTTTCCTGTGTGAAATTGTTATCCG
CTCACAATTCCACACAACATACGAGCCGGAAGCATAAAGTGTAAAGCCTGGGGTGCCTAATGAGTGAGCT
AACTCACATTAATTGCGTTGCGCTCACTGCCCGCTTTCCAGTCGGGAAACCTGTCGTGCCAGCTGCATTA
ATGAATCGGCCAACGCGCGGGGAGAGGCGGTTTGCGTATTGGGCGCTCTTCCGCTTCCTCGCTCACTGAC
TCGCTGCGCTCGGTCGTTCGGCTGCGGCGAGCGGTATCAGCTCACTCAAAGGCGGTAATACGGTTATCCA
CAGAATCAGGGGATAACGCAGGAAAGAACATGTGAGCAAAAGGCCAGCAAAAGGCCAGGAACCGTAAAAA
GGCCGCGTTGCTGGCGTTTTTCCATAGGCTCCGCCCCCCTGACGAGCATCACAAAAATCGACGCTCAAGT
CAGAGGTGGCGAAACCCGGCAGGACTATAAAGATACCAGGCGTTTCCCCCTGGAAGCTCCCTCGTGCGCT
CTCCTGTTCCGACCCTGCCGCTTACCGGATACCTGTCCGCCTTTCTCCCTTCGGGAAGCGTGGCGCTTTC
TCATAGCTCACGCTGTAGGTATCTCAGTTCGGTGTAGGTCGTTCGCTCCAAGCTGGGCTGTGTGCACGAA
CCCCCCGTTCAGCCCGACCGCTGCGCCTTATCCGGTAACTATCGTCTTGAGTCCAACCCGGTAAGACACG
ACTTATCGCCACTGGCAGCAGCCACTGGTAACAGGATTAGCAGAGCGAGGTATGTAGGCGGTGCTACAGA
GTTCTTGAAGTGGTGGCCTAACTACGGCTACACTAGAAGAACAGTATTTGGTATCTGCGCTCTGCTGAAG
CCAGTTACCTTCGGAAAAAGAGTTGGTAGCTCTTGATCCGGCAAACAAACCACCGCTGGTAGCGGTGGTT
TTTTTGTTTGCAAGCAGCAGATTACGCGCAGAAAAAAAGGATCTCAAGAAGATCCTTTGATCTTTTCTAC
GGGGTCTGACGCTCAGTGGAACGAAAACTCACGTTAAGGGATTTTGGTCATGAGATTATCAAAAAGGATC
TTCACCTAGATCCTTTTAAATTAAAAATGAAGTTTTAAATCAATCTAAAGTATATATGAGTAAACTTGGT
CTGACAGTTACCAATGCTTAATCAGTGAGGCACCTATCTCAGCGATCTGTCTATTTCGTTCATCCATAGT
TGCCTGACTCCCCGTCGTGTAGATAACTACGATACGGGAGGGCTTACCATCTGGCCCCAGTGCTGCAATG
ATACCGCGAGACCCACGCTCACCGGCTCCAGATTTATCAGCAATAAACCAGCCAGCCGGAAGGGCCGAGC
GCAGAAGTGGTCCTGCAACTTTATCCGCCTCCATCCAGTCTATTAATTGTTGCCGGGAAGCTAGAGTAAG
TAGTTCGCCAGTTAATAGTTTGCGCAACGTTGTTGCCATTGCTACAGGCATCGTGGTGTCACGCTCGTCG
TTTGGTATGGCTTCATTCAGCTCCGGTTCCCAACGATCAAGGCGAGTTACATGATCCCCCATGTTGTGCA
AAAAAGCGGTTAGCTCCTTCGGTCCTCCGATCGTTGTCAGAAGTAAGTTGGCCGCAGTGTTATCACTCAT
GGTTATGGCAGCACTGCATAATTCTCTTACTGTCATGCCATCCGTAAGATGCTTTTCTGTGACTGGTGAG
TACTCAACCAAGTCATTCTGAGAATAGTGTATGCGGCGACCGAGTTGCTCTTGCCCGGCGTCAATACGGG
ATAATACCGCGCCACATAGCAGAACTTTAAAAGTGCTCATCATTGGAAAACGTTCTTCGGGGCGAAAACT
CTCAAGGATCTTACCGCTGTTGAGATCCAGTTCGATGTAACCCACTCGTGCACCCAACTGATCTTCAGCA
TCTTTTACTTTCACCAGCGTTTCTGGGTGAGCAAAAACAGGAAGGCAAAATGCCGCAAAAAAGGGAATAA
GGGCGACACGGAAATGTTGAATACTCATACTCTTCCTTTTTCAATATTATTGAAGCATTTATCAGGGTTA
TTGTCTCATGAGCGGATACATATTTGAATGTATTTAGAAAAATAAACAAATAGGGGTTCCGCGCACATTT
CCCCGAAAAGTGCCACCTGACGTC
Features (pLannotate 1.2.2; 20 found; start..end, strand, type, name):
     28..80      -  misc_feature   bom (fragment): basis of mobility region from pBR322
    235..614     +  enhancer       CMV enhancer: human cytomegalovirus immediate early enhancer
    615..818     +  promoter       CMV promoter: human cytomegalovirus (CMV) immediate early promoter
    814..847     +  LTR            5' LTR (truncated) (fragment): truncated 5' long terminal repeat (LTR) from HIV-1
    863..881     +  promoter       T7 promoter: promoter for bacteriophage T7 RNA polymerase
    933..3968    +  CDS            IARS2: SYIM_HUMAN - Experimental evidence at protein level: Swiss-Prot protein existence level 1. From Homo sapiens (Human).
   4045..4269    +  polyA_signal   bGH poly(A) signal: bovine growth hormone polyadenylation signal
   4273..4294    +  promoter       SV40 promoter (fragment): SV40 enhancer and early promoter
   4315..4743    +  rep_origin     f1 ori (sequence partly withheld): f1 bacteriophage origin of replication; arrow indicates direction of (+) strand synthesis
   4757..5086    +  promoter       SV40 promoter: SV40 enhancer and early promoter
   5153..5944    +  CDS            neo: KKA2_KLEPN - Also known as kan, nptII. Experimental evidence at protein level: Swiss-Prot protein existence level 1. Resistance to kanamycin, neomycin, paromomycin, ribostamycin, butirosin and gentamicin B. From Klebsiella pneumoniae.
   5968..6126    +  CDS            ble (fragment): BLE_KLEPN - Experimental evidence at protein level: Swiss-Prot protein existence level 1. Binding protein with a strong affinity to the bleomycin family of antibiotics. Binds to CL990; an antimitotic-antibiotic compound. From Klebsiella pneumoniae.
   6121..6242    +  polyA_signal   SV40 poly(A) signal: SV40 polyadenylation signal
   6315..6331    -  protein_bind   lac operator: The lac repressor binds to the lac operator to inhibit transcription in E. coli. This inhibition can be relieved by adding lactose or isopropyl-β-D-thiogalactopyranoside (IPTG). lac repressor encoded by lacI
   6339..6369    -  promoter       lac promoter: promoter for the E. coli lac operon
   6384..6405    -  protein_bind   CAP binding site: CAP binding activates transcription in the presence of cAMP. E. coli catabolite activator protein
   6418..6510    -  CDS            lacI (fragment): lac repressor; lacI; The lac repressor binds to the lac operator to inhibit transcription in E. coli. This inhibition can be relieved by adding lactose or isopropyl-β-D-thiogalactopyranoside (IPTG).
   6693..7281    -  rep_origin     ori: high-copy-number ColE1/pMB1/pBR322/pUC origin of replication
   7452..8312    -  CDS            AmpR: β-lactamase; bla; confers resistance to ampicillin, carbenicillin, and related antibiotics
   8313..8417    -  promoter       AmpR promoter: bla
