[The description below was written by a language model from this plasmid's Addgene catalogue record and pLannotate feature annotations shown in this document.]
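Description:
pcDNA3.1-IARS2-tb is a mammalian expression plasmid of about 8.4 kb, built on the Invitrogen pcDNA3.1(-) backbone. It carries the full-length human IARS2 open reading frame, which encodes the mitochondrial isoleucyl-tRNA synthetase. In E. coli it is maintained at high copy through a ColE1/pUC-type origin and selected with ampicillin via the β-lactamase gene. An f1 origin is also present from the backbone. For mammalian cells, a neomycin phosphotransferase cassette driven by the SV40 early promoter and terminated by an SV40 polyadenylation signal allows G418 selection of stable transfectants.

The roughly 3 kb IARS2 coding sequence sits downstream of the CMV immediate-early enhancer and promoter and is followed by the bovine growth hormone polyadenylation signal. A T7 promoter lies between the CMV promoter and the insert. According to the record, the native putative Kozak context (the six bases just upstream of the start codon) was retained, and no epitope tag or reporter is annotated or mentioned. The defining feature is a set of five synonymous substitutions within the target site of a specific IARS2 siRNA. These leave the protein sequence unchanged but make the transcript resistant to that siRNA. The construct was assembled by Gibson-type seamless cloning of two PCR fragments, amplified from a related IARS2 plasmid, into the PmeI-linearised vector, with the mutations introduced at the fragment junction.

This design suits knockdown-rescue experiments, in which endogenous IARS2 is silenced and the resistant version re-expressed to confirm that a phenotype is specific to loss of IARS2. Short annotated fragments such as the HIV-1 LTR, ble and lacI hits are probably partial matches to backbone sequence rather than functional elements.
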