Addgene plasmid #232340: pcDNA3.1-IARS2-tb
Purpose: Expresses human IARS2 with synonymous mutations (to prevent recognition by siRNA) in mammalian cells
Depositing lab: Quanfu Ma. Depositing organization: Maternal and Child Health Hospital of Hubei Province.
Backbone
  Vector backbone: pcDNA3.1 (-)
  Backbone manufacturer: Invitrogen (Thermo Fisher)
  Backbone size w/o insert (bp): 5427
  Total vector size (bp): 8445
  Vector type: Mammalian Expression
  Selectable markers: Neomycin (select with G418)
Growth in bacteria
  Bacterial resistance: Ampicillin, 100 μg/mL
  Growth temperature: 37°C
  Growth strain: DH5alpha
  Copy number: High Copy
Gene/Insert
  Gene/Insert name: IARS2 (alt name: ENST00000366922.3)
  Species: H. sapiens (human)
  Mutation: 5 synonymous mutations in the siRNA (ACUUGCAGUCAUCCAUUAA) targeting region, in order to let the plasmid to be siRNA off-targeted.
  GenBank ID: NM_018060.4
  Entrez Gene: IARS2 (a.k.a. CAGSSS, ILERS)
  Promoter: CMV
  Cloning method: Gibson Cloning
  Sequencing primers: 5′ CMV-F: CGCAAATGGGCGGTAGGCGTG; 3′ BGH-R: TAGAAGGCACAGTCGAGG
Resource information
  A portion of this plasmid was derived from a plasmid made by: Yuxin Bi (毕雨馨 in simplified Chinese), the first author of the article, constructed this plasmid during her master's degree. She graduated and become a PHD candidate in other institute for now.
Terms and licenses: Academic/Nonprofit Terms; Industry Terms: Not Available to Industry
Depositor comments: Note1: For seamless cloning, the pcDNA3.1 (-) was single digested with Pme I and the two fragment were generated By PCR with Addgene #232337 as template and the following primers (5'->3'): fragment 1: 3.1Pme-F: GGAGACCCAAGCTGGCTAGCGTTT IARS2-9tb-R: tttatcaggaatcagagggtggctgcaagtacca fragment 2: IARS2-9tb-F: tggtacttgcagccaccctctgattcctgataaa 3.1Pme-R: ACAGTCGAGGCTGATCAGCGGTTT Note2: The IARS2 ORF is long, so we used additional primers (5'->3') for sanger sequencing as follow: pc3.1-IARS2-P1: tgggaagtatgaagccaaacagt pc3.1-IARS2-P2: gaccatggcaaaaggaacgg pc3.1-IARS2-P3: caacagccaaaccactgagc pc3.1-IARS2-P4: tgctcaatgctgccagaga Note3: The putative Kozak sequence (ENST00000366922.3:c.-6~-1) was also included
How to cite: pcDNA3.1-IARS2-tb was a gift from Quanfu Ma (Addgene plasmid # 232340 ; http://n2t.net/addgene:232340 ; RRID:Addgene_232340)
